>Addgene plasmid #1548 | L3527 | depositor full sequence | sequence record 158 | Author sequence
GAGCTCCACCGCGGTGGCGGCCGCTCTAGAACTAGTGGATCCACCGGTTCCATGGCTAGCCACGTGACGC
GTGGATCCCCCGGGCTGCAGGAATTCGATATCAAGCTTATCGATACCGTCGACCTCGAGGGGGGGCCCGG
TACGATATACTAACTAACAAGAATTATCTAATTTTTCAGGTCGGTACCGGTAGAAAAAATGAGTAAAGGA
GAAGAACTTTTCACTGGAGTTGTCCCAATTCTTGTTGAATTAGATGGTGATGTTAATGGGCACAAATTTT
CTGTCAGTGGAGAGGGTGAAGGTGATGCAACATACGGAAAACTTACCCTTAAATTTATTTGCACTACTGG
AAAACTACCTGTTCCATGGGTAAGTTTAAACATATATATACTAACTAACCCTGATTATTTAAATTTTCAG
CCAACACTTGTCACTACTCTCACTTATGGTGTTCAATGCTTCTCGAGATACCCAGATCATATGAAACAGC
ATGACTTTTTCAAGAGTGCCATGCCCGAAGGTTATGTACAGGAAAGAACTATATTTTTCAAAGATGACGG
GAACTACAAGACACGTAAGTTTAAACAGTTCGGTACTAACTAACCATACATATTTAAATTTTCAGGTGCT
GAAGTCAAGTTTGAAGGTGATACCCTTGTTAATAGAATCGAGTTAAAAGGTATTGATTTTAAAGAAGATG
GAAACATTCTTGGACACAAATTGGAATACAACTATAACTCACACAATGTATACATCATGGCAGACAAACA
AAAGAATGGAATCAAAGTTGTAAGTTTAAACATGATTTTACTAACTAACTAATCTGATTTAAATTTTCAG
AACTTCAAAATTAGACACAACATTGAAGATGGAAGCGTTCAACTAGCAGACCATTATCAACAAAATACTC
CAATTGGCGATGGCCCTGTCCTTTTACCAGACAACCATTACCTGTCCACACAATCTGCCCTTTCGAAAGA
TCCCAACGAAAAGAGAGACCACATGGTCCTTCTTGAGTTTGTAACAGCTGCTGGGATTACACATGGCATG
GATGAACTATACAAAAGGTAAGTTTTAACATTTAATCATACGAAATGAAAGAGCTCCACCGCGGTGGCGG
CCGCTCTAGAACTAGTGGATCCACCGGTTCCATGGCTAGCCACGTGACGCGTGGATCCCCCGGGCTGCAG
GAATTCGATATCAAGCTTATCGATACCGTCGACCTCGAGGGGGGGCCCGGTACCCAATTCGCCCTATAGT
GAGTCGTATTACGCGCGCTCACTGGCCGTCGTTTTACAACGTCGTGACTGGGAAAACCCTGGCGTTACCC
AACTTAATCGCCTTGCAGCACATCCCCCTTTCGCCAGCTGGCGTAATAGCGAAGAGGCCCGCACCGATCG
CCCTTCCCAACAGTTGCGCAGCCTGAATGGCGAATGGG
[124 nt withheld, positions 1439-1562]
C
[91 nt withheld, positions 1564-1654]
A
[49 nt withheld, positions 1656-1704]
CCTTTGACGTTGGAGTCCACGTTCTTT
[37 nt withheld, positions 1732-1768]
ACCCTATCTCGGTCTATTCTTTTGATTTATAAGGGATTTTGCCGATTTCGGCCTATTGGTTAAAAAATGA
GCTGATTTAACAAAAATTTAACGCGAATTTTAACAAAATATTAACGCTTACAATTTAGGTGGCACTTTTC
GGGGAAATGTGCGCGGAACCCCTATTTGTTTATTTTTCTAAATACATTCAAATATGTATCCGCTCATGAG
ACAATAACCCTGATAAATGCTTCAATAATATTGAAAAAGGAAGAGTATGAGTATTCAACATTTCCGTGTC
GCCCTTATTCCCTTTTTTGCGGCATTTTGCCTTCCTGTTTTTGCTCACCCAGAAACGCTGGTGAAAGTAA
AAGATGCTGAAGATCAGTTGGGTGCACGAGTGGGTTACATCGAACTGGATCTCAACAGCGGTAAGATCCT
TGAGAGTTTTCGCCCCGAAGAACGTTTTCCAATGATGAGCACTTTTAAAGTTCTGCTATGTGGCGCGGTA
TTATCCCGTATTGACGCCGGGCAAGAGCAACTCGGTCGCCGCATACACTATTCTCAGAATGACTTGGTTG
AGTACTCACCAGTCACAGAAAAGCATCTTACGGATGGCATGACAGTAAGAGAATTATGCAGTGCTGCCAT
AACCATGAGTGATAACACTGCGGCCAACTTACTTCTGACAACGATCGGAGGACCGAAGGAGCTAACCGCT
TTTTTGCACAACATGGGGGATCATGTAACTCGCCTTGATCGTTGGGAACCGGAGCTGAATGAAGCCATAC
CAAACGACGAGCGTGACACCACGATGCCTGTAGCAATGGCAACAACGTTGCGCAAACTATTAACTGGCGA
ACTACTTACTCTAGCTTCCCGGCAACAATTAATAGACTGGATGGAGGCGGATAAAGTTGCAGGACCACTT
CTGCGCTCGGCCCTTCCGGCTGGCTGGTTTATTGCTGATAAATCTGGAGCCGGTGAGCGTGGGTCTCGCG
GTATCATTGCAGCACTGGGGCCAGATGGTAAGCCCTCCCGTATCGTAGTTATCTACACGACGGGGAGTCA
GGCAACTATGGATGAACGAAATAGACAGATCGCTGAGATAGGTGCCTCACTGATTAAGCATTGGTAACTG
TCAGACCAAGTTTACTCATATATACTTTAGATTGATTTAAAACTTCATTTTTAATTTAAAAGGATCTAGG
TGAAGATCCTTTTTGATAATCTCATGACCAAAATCCCTTAACGTGAGTTTTCGTTCCACTGAGCGTCAGA
CCCCGTAGAAAAGATCAAAGGATCTTCTTGAGATCCTTTTTTTCTGCGCGTAATCTGCTGCTTGCAAACA
AAAAAACCACCGCTACCAGCGGTGGTTTGTTTGCCGGATCAAGAGCTACCAACTCTTTTTCCGAAGGTAA
CTGGCTTCAGCAGAGCGCAGATACCAAATACTGTCCTTCTAGTGTAGCCGTAGTTAGGCCACCACTTCAA
GAACTCTGTAGCACCGCCTACATACCTCGCTCTGCTAATCCTGTTACCAGTGGCTGCTGCCAGTGGCGAT
AAGTCGTGTCTTACCGGGTTGGACTCAAGACGATAGTTACCGGATAAGGCGCAGCGGTCGGGCTGAACGG
GGGGTTCGTGCACACAGCCCAGCTTGGAGCGAACGACCTACACCGAACTGAGATACCTACAGCGTGAGCT
ATGAGAAAGCGCCACGCTTCCCGAAGGGAGAAAGGCGGACAGGTATCCGGTAAGCGGCAGGGTCGGAACA
GGAGAGCGCACGAGGGAGCTTCCAGGGGGAAACGCCTGGTATCTTTATAGTCCTGTCGGGTTTCGCCACC
TCTGACTTGAGCGTCGATTTTTGTGATGCTCGTCAGGGGGGCGGAGCCTATGGAAAAACGCCAGCAACGC
GGCCTTTTTACGGTTCCTGGCCTTTTGCTGGCCTTTTGCTCACATGTTCTTTCCTGCGTTATCCCCTGAT
TCTGTGGATAACCGTATTACCGCCTTTGAGTGAGCTGATACCGCTCGCCGCAGCCGAACGACCGAGCGCA
GCGAGTCAGTGAGCGAGGAAGCGGAAGAGCGCCCAATACGCAAACCGCCTCTCCCCGCGCGTTGGCCGAT
TCATTAATGCAGCTGGCACGACAGGTTTCCCGACTGGAAAGCGGGCAGTGAGCGCAACGCAATTAATGTG
AGTTAGCTCACTCATTAGGCACCCCAGGCTTTACACTTTATGCTTCCGGCTCGTATGTTGTGTGGAATTG
TGAGCGGATAACAATTTCACACAGGAAACAGCTATGACCATGATTACGCCAAGCGCGCAATTAACCCTCA
CTAAAGGGAACAAAAGCTG
Features (pLannotate 1.2.2; 16 found; start..end, strand, type, name):
      1..47      +  misc_feature   MCS (fragment): pBluescript multiple cloning site
     71..143     +  misc_feature   MCS (fragment): pBluescript multiple cloning site
    202..1065    +  CDS            EGFP: EGFP is a basic (constitutively fluorescent) green fluorescent protein published in 1996, derived from Aequorea victoria. It is reported to be a rapidly-maturing weak dimer with moderate acid sensitivity.
   1101..1147    +  misc_feature   MCS (fragment): pBluescript multiple cloning site
   1171..1244    +  misc_feature   MCS (fragment): pBluescript multiple cloning site
   1253..1271    -  promoter       T7 promoter: promoter for bacteriophage T7 RNA polymerase
   1279..1434    +  CDS            lacZα (fragment): LacZα fragment of β-galactosidase; lacZ fragment
   1439..1867    +  rep_origin     f1 ori (sequence partly withheld): f1 bacteriophage origin of replication; arrow indicates direction of (+) strand synthesis
   1920..2024    +  promoter       AmpR promoter: bla
   2025..2885    +  CDS            AmpR: β-lactamase; bla; confers resistance to ampicillin, carbenicillin, and related antibiotics
   3056..3644    +  rep_origin     ori: high-copy-number ColE1/pMB1/pBR322/pUC origin of replication
   3827..3919    +  CDS            lacI (fragment): lac repressor; lacI; The lac repressor binds to the lac operator to inhibit transcription in E. coli. This inhibition can be relieved by adding lactose or isopropyl-β-D-thiogalactopyranoside (IPTG).
   3932..3953    +  protein_bind   CAP binding site: CAP binding activates transcription in the presence of cAMP. E. coli catabolite activator protein
   3968..3998    +  promoter       lac promoter: promoter for the E. coli lac operon
   4006..4022    +  protein_bind   lac operator: The lac repressor binds to the lac operator to inhibit transcription in E. coli. This inhibition can be relieved by adding lactose or isopropyl-β-D-thiogalactopyranoside (IPTG). lac repressor encoded by lacI
   4067..4085    +  promoter       T3 promoter: promoter for bacteriophage T3 RNA polymerase
