[The description below was written by a language model from this plasmid's Addgene catalogue record and pLannotate feature annotations shown in this document.]
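Description:
L3527 (Fire lab miniprep designation pPD114.42) is a 4,097 bp plasmid from the 1997 Fire Lab Vector Kit, catalogued as an empty backbone for worm (C. elegans) expression work. The record lists the parental backbone as unknown, but the annotated features resemble a pBluescript-type phagemid: a high-copy ColE1/pUC origin for propagation in E. coli, an ampicillin resistance gene (β-lactamase) with its own promoter, an f1 origin that allows single-stranded DNA production, and the lac promoter/operator region with CAP binding site and a lacZα fragment. T3 and T7 phage promoters lie on either side of the cloning region.

The payload is a GFP coding cassette flanked on both sides by fragments of the pBluescript multiple cloning site, so that restriction sites are available upstream and downstream of the reporter. The depositor's element list describes the GFP as split into N- and C-terminal segments carrying the F64L and S65T substitutions, which are the chromophore-region changes that characterise EGFP-type variants, consistent with the automated annotation calling the region EGFP. The list also names three elements, IVSR, IVSS and IVST, which are presumably synthetic introns interrupting the coding sequence; such introns are commonly included in worm reporters to improve expression. This would also fit the annotated GFP span being longer than an uninterrupted GFP open reading frame.

No C. elegans promoter, 3′ UTR or insert is recorded or annotated, so the plasmid appears to serve as a source of a GFP cassette with flanking polylinkers. It could be used to build transcriptional or translational GFP fusions by restriction cloning. The record points to the kit documentation for further details.
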