Addgene plasmid #1548: L3527
Purpose: (Empty Backbone)
Depositing lab: Andrew Fire. Depositing organization: Carnegie Institution for Science.
Backbone
  Vector backbone: Unknown
  Backbone size (bp): 4097
  Vector type: Worm Expression
Growth in bacteria
  Bacterial resistance: Ampicillin, 100 μg/mL
  Growth temperature: 37°C
  Growth strain: DH5alpha
  Copy number: Unknown
Gene/Insert
  Gene/Insert name: None
  Tag / fusion protein: gfpN, IVSR, gfpF64L, gfpS65T, IVSS, IVST, gfpC, T7p, lacZN, OriF1>>, OriF1<<, T3p
  Cloning method: Restriction Enzyme
Terms and licenses: Academic/Nonprofit Terms; Industry Terms: Not Available to Industry
Depositor comments: See Fire Lab Vector Kit Documentation 1997. Fire Lab Miniprep Number pPD114.42, Ligation number L3527.
How to cite: L3527 was a gift from Andrew Fire (Addgene plasmid # 1548 ; http://n2t.net/addgene:1548 ; RRID:Addgene_1548)
